>Addgene plasmid #226187 | pAAV Syn Barcode13 | addgene full sequence | sequence record 447869 | Addgene NGS Result
CTGCATTAATGAATCGGCCAACGCGCGGGGAGAGGCGGTTTGCGTATTGGGCGCTCTTCCGCTTCCTCGC
TCACTGACTCGCTGCGCTCGGTCGTTCGGCTGCGGCGAGCGGTATCAGCTCACTCAAAGGCGGTAATACG
GTTATCCACAGAATCAGGGGATAACGCAGGAAAGAACATGTGAGCAAAAGGCCAGCAAAAGGCCAGGAAC
CGTAAAAAGGCCGCGTTGCTGGCGTTTTTCCATAGGCTCCGCCCCCCTGACGAGCATCACAAAAATCGAC
GCTCAAGTCAGAGGTGGCGAAACCCGACAGGACTATAAAGATACCAGGCGTTTCCCCCTGGAAGCTCCCT
CGTGCGCTCTCCTGTTCCGACCCTGCCGCTTACCGGATACCTGTCCGCCTTTCTCCCTTCGGGAAGCGTG
GCGCTTTCTCATAGCTCACGCTGTAGGTATCTCAGTTCGGTGTAGGTCGTTCGCTCCAAGCTGGGCTGTG
TGCACGAACCCCCCGTTCAGCCCGACCGCTGCGCCTTATCCGGTAACTATCGTCTTGAGTCCAACCCGGT
AAGACACGACTTATCGCCACTGGCAGCAGCCACTGGTAACAGGATTAGCAGAGCGAGGTATGTAGGCGGT
GCTACAGAGTTCTTGAAGTGGTGGCCTAACTACGGCTACACTAGAAGAACAGTATTTGGTATCTGCGCTC
TGCTGAAGCCAGTTACCTTCGGAAAAAGAGTTGGTAGCTCTTGATCCGGCAAACAAACCACCGCTGGTAG
CGGTGGTTTTTTTGTTTGCAAACAGCAGATTACGCGCAGAAAAAAAGGATCTCAAGAAGATCCTTTGATC
TTTTCTACGGGGTCTGACGCTCAGTGGAACGAAAACTCACGTTAAGGGATTTTGGTCATGAGATTATCAA
AAAGGATCTTCACCTAGATCCTTTTAAATTAAAAATGAAGTTTTAAATCAATCTAAAGTATATATGAGTA
AACTTGGTCTGACAGTTACCAATGCTTAATCAGTGAGGCACCTATCTCAGCGATCTGTCTATTTCGTTCA
TCCATAGTTGCCTGACTCCCCGTCGTGTAGATAACTACGATACGGGAGGGCTTACCATCTGGCCCCAGTG
CTGCAATGATACCGCGAGACCCACGCTCACCGGCTCCAGATTTATCAGCAATAAACCAGCCAGCCGGAAG
GGCCGAGCGCAGAAGTGGTCCTGCAACTTTATCCGCCTCCATCCAGTCTATTAATTGTTGCCGGGAAGCT
AGAGTAAGTAGTTCGCCAGTTAATAGTTTGCGCAACGTTGTTGCCATTGCTACAGGCATCGTGGTGTCAC
GCTCGTCGTTTGGTATGGCTTCATTCAGCTCCGGTTCCCAACGATCAAGGCGAGTTACATGATCCCCCAT
GTTGTGCAAAAAAGCGGTTAGCTCCTTCGGTCCTCCGATCGTTGTCAGAAGTAAGTTGGCCGCAGTGTTA
TCACTCATGGTTATGGCAGCACTGCATAATTCTCTTACTGTCATGCCATCCGTAAGATGCTTTTCTGTGA
CTGGTGAGTACTCAACCAAGTCATTCTGAGAATAGTGTATGCGGCGACCGAGTTGCTCTTGCCCGGCGTC
AATACGGGATAATACCGCGCCACATAGCAGAACTTTAAAAGTGCTCATCATTGGAAAACGTTCTTCGGGG
CGAAAACTCTCAAGGATCTTACCGCTGTTGAGATCCAGTTCGATGTAACCCACTCGTGCACCCAACTGAT
CTTCAGCATCTTTTACTTTCACCAGCGTTTCTGGGTGAGCAAAAACAGGAAGGCAAAATGCCGCAAAAAA
GGGAATAAGGGCGACACGGAAATGTTGAATACTCATACTCTTCCTTTTTCAATATTATTGAAGCATTTAT
CAGGGTTATTGTCTCATGAGCGGATACATATTTGAATGTATTTAGAAAAATAAACAAATAGGGGTTCCGC
GCACATTTCCCCGAAAAGTGCCACCTAAATTGTAAGCGTTAATATTTTGTTAAAATTCGCGTTAAATTTT
TGTTAAATCAGCTCATTTTTTAACCAATAGGCCGAAATCGGCAAAATCCCTTATAAATCAAAAGAATAGA
CCGAGATAGGGT
[37 nt withheld, positions 2113-2149]
AAAGAACGTGGACTCCAACGTCAAAGG
[49 nt withheld, positions 2177-2225]
T
[91 nt withheld, positions 2227-2317]
G
[124 nt withheld, positions 2319-2442]
CCCATTCGCCATTCAGGCTGCGCAACTGTTGGGAAGGGCGATCGGTGCGGGCCTCTTCGCTATTACGCCA
GCTGCGCGCTCGCTCGCTCACTGAGGCCGCCCGGGCAAAGCCCGGGCGTCGGGCGACCTTTGGTCGCCCG
GCCTCAGTGAGCGAGCGAGCGCGCAGAGAGGGAGTGGCCAACTCCATCACTAGGGGTTCCTTGTAGTTAA
TGATTAACCCGCCATGCTACTTATCTACGTAGCCATGCTCTAGGAAGATCCGAGCTCCAGTGTGCTGGAA
TTCGCCCTTTTCAGTATTTAAATTGACGACCGACCCCGACCCACTGGACAAGCACCCAACCCCCATTCCC
CAAATTGCGCATCCCCTATCAGAGAGGGGGAGGGGAAACAGGATGCGGCGAGGCGCGTGCGCACTGCCAG
CTTCAGCACCGCGGACAGTGCCTTCGCCCCCGCCTGGCGGCGCGCGCCACCGCCGCCTCAGCACTGAAGG
CGCGCTGACGTCACTCGCCGGTCCCCCGCAAACTCCCCTTCCCGGCCACCTTGGTCGCGTCCGCGCCGCC
GCCGGCCCAGCCGGACCGCACCACGCGAGGCGCGAGATAGGGGGGCACGGGCGCGACCATCTGCGCTGCG
GCGCCGGCGACTCAGCGCTGCCTCAGTCTGCGGTGGGCAGCGGAGGAGTCGTGTCGTGCCTGAGAGCGCA
GCTGTGCTCCTGGGCACCGCGCAGTCCGCCCCCGCGGCTCCTGGCCAGACCACCCCTAGGACCCCCTGCC
CCAAGTCGCAGCCGTTGGATCAGGTAAGTATCAAGGTTACAAGACAGGTTTAAGGAGACCAATAGAAACT
GGGCTTGTCGAGACAGAGAAGACTCTTGCGTTTCTGATAGGCACCTATTGGTCTTACTGACATCCACTTT
GCCTTTCTCTCCACAGGTGATGATATCACTAGTGCCACCATGGGGACACTATTCTGGCCGGGAAAAGCTA
CAAGTACGCTGATCTATGGCGGCTGCCATAATATACTGATCAACCATGGAACCCCCCACTACGTCTTCTT
GTCACACAACCCCCCTTTGGTCATAGCATCCCACCATTTTCATTGCCCCACGTAATAATAAGCTAGCAAG
CTTAATCAACCTCTGGATTACAAAATTTGTGAAAGATTGACTGGTATTCTTAACTATGTTGCTCCTTTTA
CGCTATGTGGATACGCTGCTTTAATGCCTTTGTATCATGCTATTGCTTCCCGTATGGCTTTCATTTTCTC
CTCCTTGTATAAATCCTGGTTGCTGTCTCTTTATGAGGAGTTGTGGCCCGTTGTCAGGCAACGTGGCGTG
GTGTGCACTGTGTTTGCTGACGCAACCCCCACTGGTTGGGGCATTGCCACCACCTGTCAGCTCCTTTCCG
GGACTTTCGCTTTCCCCCTCCCTATTGCCACGGCGGAACTCATCGCCGCCTGCCTTGCCCGCTGCTGGAC
AGGGGCTCGGCTGTTGGGCACTGACAATTCCGTGGTGTTGTCGGGGAAATCATCGTCCTTTCCTTGGCTG
CTCGCCTGTGTTGCCACCTGGATTCTGCGCGGGACGTCCTTCTGCTACGTCCCTTCGGCCCTCAATCCAG
CGGACCTTCCTTCCCGCGGCCTGCTGCCGGCTCTGCGGCCTCTTCCGCGTCTTCGCCTTCGCCCTCAGAC
GAGTCGGATCTCCCTTTGGGCCGCCTCCCCGCGCGGCCGCTTCGAGCAGACATGATAAGATACATTGATG
AGTTTGGACAAACCACAACTAGAATGCAGTGAAAAAAATGCTTTATTTGTGAAATTTGTGATGCTATTGC
TTTATTTGTAACCATTATAAGCTGCAATAAACAAGTTAACAACAACAATTGCATTCATTTTATGTTTCAG
GTTCAGGGGGAGATGTGGGAGGTTTTTTAAAGCAAGTAAAACCTCTACAAATGTGGTAAAATCGATAAGG
ATCTTCCTAGAGCATGGCTACGTAGATAAGTAGCATGGCGGGTTAATCATTAACTACAAGGAACCCCTAG
TGATGGAGTTGGCCACTCCCTCTCTGCGCGCTCGCTCGCTCACTGAGGCCGGGCGACCAAAGGTCGCCCG
ACGCCCGGGCTTTGCCCGGGCGGCCTCAGTGAGCGAGCGAGCGCGCAG
Features (pLannotate 1.2.2; 13 found; start..end, strand, type, name):
    237..825     -  rep_origin     ori: high-copy-number ColE1/pMB1/pBR322/pUC origin of replication
    996..1856    -  CDS            AmpR: β-lactamase; bla; confers resistance to ampicillin, carbenicillin, and related antibiotics
   1857..1961    -  promoter       AmpR promoter: bla
   2014..2442    -  rep_origin     f1 ori (sequence partly withheld): f1 bacteriophage origin of replication; arrow indicates direction of (+) strand synthesis
   2447..2516    -  CDS            lacZα (fragment): LacZα fragment of β-galactosidase; lacZ fragment
   2511..2643    -  repeat_region  AAV2 ITR (fragment): inverted terminal repeat of adeno-associated virus serotype 2 inverted
   2746..3143    +  promoter       hSyn promoter (fragment): human synapsin I promoter; confers neuron-specific expression (Kügler et al., 2003)
   3236..3368    +  intron         chimeric intron: chimera between introns from human β-globin and immunoglobulin heavy chain genes
   3566..4154    +  misc_feature   WPRE: woodchuck hepatitis virus posttranscriptional regulatory element
   4178..4299    -  polyA_signal   SV40 poly(A) signal: SV40 polyadenylation signal
   4322..4390    -  CDS            large T antigen (fragment): large T antigen from SV40 (simian virus 40)
   4461..4       +  repeat_region  AAV2 ITR (across the origin): inverted terminal repeat of adeno-associated virus serotype 2 inverted
   4588..54      -  CDS            lacI (fragment) (across the origin): lac repressor; lacI; The lac repressor binds to the lac operator to inhibit transcription in E. coli. This inhibition can be relieved by adding lactose or isopropyl-β-D-thiogalactopyranoside (IPTG).
