[The description below was written by a language model from this plasmid's Addgene catalogue record and pLannotate feature annotations shown in this document.]
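Description:
pAAV Syn Barcode13 is an adeno-associated virus transfer plasmid built on a pAAV backbone, designed to deliver a synthetic, transcribed barcode sequence to neurons for expression mapping. It is maintained in E. coli as a high-copy plasmid through a ColE1/pUC-type origin and is selected with ampicillin via the β-lactamase gene and its native promoter. An f1 phage origin is also present in the backbone. Short lacZα and lacI matches next to the ITRs, and a small SV40 large T antigen fragment beside the polyadenylation signal, appear to be backbone or cloning remnants rather than functional genes.

The payload sits between two AAV2 inverted terminal repeats, which provide the cis signals needed for replication and packaging of the intervening DNA into AAV particles when helper functions are supplied. One of the ITRs is annotated as a fragment. Within this cassette, a human synapsin I promoter (annotated as a fragment) confers neuron-specific transcription and is followed by a chimeric β-globin/immunoglobulin intron that promotes efficient processing of the transcript. The annotation leaves a gap between the intron and the WPRE, and this is the probable location of the synthetic Barcode13 insert, although the feature table does not mark it. The depositor notes that the barcode sequence is recorded in the field normally used for gRNA sequences, so it should not be read as a guide or hairpin RNA. A WPRE and an SV40 poly(A) signal follow, enhancing transcript stability and terminating the message. No fluorescent reporter or tag is annotated, so the barcode RNA itself is presumably the readout. The numbered name suggests that this plasmid is one of a series of barcoded vectors, but the record does not describe the detection method.
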