Addgene plasmid #226187: pAAV Syn Barcode13
Purpose: Expression mapping
Depositing lab: Scott Sternson. Depositing organization: University of California, San Diego (UCSD).
Backbone
  Vector backbone: pAAV
  Vector type: AAV
Growth in bacteria
  Bacterial resistance: Ampicillin, 100 μg/mL
  Growth temperature: 37°C
  Growth strain: NEB Stable
  Copy number: High Copy
Gene/Insert
  Gene/Insert name: Syn Barcode13
  gRNA/shRNA sequence: ATGGGGACACTATTCTGGCCGGGAAAAGCTACAAGTACGCTGATCTATGGCGGCTGCCATAATATACTGATCAACCATGGAACCCCCCACTACGTCTTCTTGTCACACAACCCCCCTTTGGTCATAGCATCCCACCATTTTCATTGCCCCACG TAATAATAA
  Species: Synthetic
  Cloning method: Restriction Enzyme; 5′ cloning site Unknown (unknown if destroyed)
Terms and licenses: Academic/Nonprofit Terms; Industry Terms: Not Available to Industry
Depositor comments: Barcode sequence listed in "gRNA sequence" field.
How to cite: pAAV Syn Barcode13 was a gift from Scott Sternson (Addgene plasmid # 226187 ; http://n2t.net/addgene:226187 ; RRID:Addgene_226187)
